Addgene plasmid #72572: pBabe HA-∆Raf1(S642A):ER* puro
Purpose: Expresses hormone-responsive, feedback-resistant Raf allele with an N-terminal HA tag.
Depositing lab: Kevin Janes. Depositing organization: University of Virginia. Publication: Network Architecture Predisposes an Enzyme to Either Pharmacologic or Genetic Targeting. Jensen KJ, Moyer CB, Janes KA. Cell Syst. 2016 Feb 24;2(2):112-121. 10.1016/j.cels.2016.01.012 PubMed 26942229.
Backbone
  Vector backbone: pBabe ER* puro
  Backbone manufacturer: Martin McMahon
  Backbone size w/o insert (bp): 6000
  Total vector size (bp): 7200
  Vector type: Mammalian Expression, Retroviral
  Selectable markers: Puromycin
Growth in bacteria
  Bacterial resistance: Ampicillin, 100 μg/mL
  Growth temperature: 37°C
  Growth strain: NEB Stable
  Copy number: High Copy
Gene/Insert
  Gene/Insert name: Raf1 (alt names: CRAF; Raf-1; c-Raf)
  Species: H. sapiens (human)
  Insert size (bp): 2037
  Mutation: amino acids 306-648, serine 642 mutated to alanine
  GenBank ID: NM_002880
  Entrez Gene: RAF1 (a.k.a. CMD1NN, CRAF, NS5, Raf-1, c-Raf)
  Tag / fusion protein: HA (N terminal on insert); ER* (C terminal on backbone)
  Cloning method: Restriction Enzyme; 5′ cloning site BamHI (not destroyed); 3′ cloning site EcoRI (not destroyed)
  Sequencing primers: 5′ pBabe 5'
Resource information
  A portion of this plasmid was derived from a plasmid made by: Deborah Morrison
Terms and licenses: Academic/Nonprofit Terms; Industry Terms: Not Available to Industry
How to cite: pBabe HA-∆Raf1(S642A):ER* puro was a gift from Kevin Janes (Addgene plasmid # 72572 ; http://n2t.net/addgene:72572 ; RRID:Addgene_72572)
