[The description below was written by a language model from this plasmid's Addgene catalogue record.]
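Description:
pBabe HA-∆Raf1(S642A):ER* puro is a retroviral mammalian expression plasmid built on the pBabe ER* puro backbone. It is maintained in bacteria as a high-copy plasmid under ampicillin selection, and transduced or transfected mammalian cells are selected with puromycin. pBabe-family vectors are generally Moloney murine leukemia virus-based, with the cargo placed between long terminal repeats so that it can be packaged into retroviral particles and stably integrated in target cells. However, no feature table is provided here, so the promoter driving the insert and the exact arrangement of viral elements are not stated in the record. The total size is listed as about 7.2 kb.

The insert is a truncated form of human RAF1 (c-Raf/CRAF) comprising amino acids 306–648, which removes the N-terminal portion of the protein, and it carries a serine-to-alanine substitution at position 642. It was cloned between BamHI and EcoRI sites, both retained. An HA epitope tag sits at the N terminus of the insert for detection, and the C terminus is fused in frame to the backbone-encoded ER* module, a modified estrogen receptor hormone-binding domain. Fusions of this kind typically hold the kinase inactive until a ligand is added, giving rapid, post-translational control of Raf activity. According to the record, the S642A change makes the allele feedback-resistant. This allows hormone-inducible activation of Raf signaling without the usual negative feedback on Raf, and the associated work concerns how network architecture shapes an enzyme's susceptibility to pharmacologic versus genetic targeting.
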