>Addgene plasmid #72572 | pBabe HA-∆Raf1(S642A):ER* puro | depositor partial sequence | sequence record 132583 | HA-∆Raf1(S642A):ER*
ATGTACCCATACGACGTCCCAGACTACGCTTCACAGCCGAAAACCCCCGTGCCAGCACAAAGAGAGCGGG
CACCAGTATCTGGGACCCAGGAGAAAAACAAAATTAGGCCTCGTGGACAGAGAGATTCAAGCTATTATTG
GGAAATAGAAGCCAGTGAAGTGATGCTGTCCACTCGGATTGGGTCAGGCTCTTTTGGAACTGTTTATAAG
GGTAAATGGCACGGAGATGTTGCAGTAAAGATCCTAAAGGTTGTCGACCCAACCCCAGAGCAATTCCAGG
CCTTCAGGAATGAGGTGGCTGTTCTGCGCAAAACACGGCATGTGAACATTCTGCTTTTCATGGGGTACAT
GACAAAGGACAACCTGGCAATTGTGACCCAGTGGTGCGAGGGCAGCAGCCTCTACAAACACCTGCATGTC
CAGGAGACCAAGTTTCAGATGTTCCAGCTAATTGACATTGCCCGGCAGACGGCTCAGGGAATGGACTATT
TGCATGCAAAGAACATCATCCATAGAGACATGAAATCCAACAATATATTTCTCCATGAAGGCTTAACAGT
GAAAATTGGAGATTTTGGTTTGGCAACAGTAAAGTCACGCTGGAGTGGTTCTCAGCAGGTTGAACAACCT
ACTGGCTCTGTCCTCTGGATGGCCCCAGAGGTGATCCGAATGCAGGATAACAACCCATTCAGTTTCCAGT
CGGATGTCTACTCCTATGGCATCGTATTGTATGAACTGATGACGGGGGAGCTTCCTTATTCTCACATCAA
CAACCGAGATCAGATCATCTTCATGGTGGGCCGAGGATATGCCTCCCCAGATCTTAGTAAGCTATATAAG
AACTGCCCCAAAGCAATGAAGAGGCTGGTAGCTGACTGTGTGAAGAAAGTAAAGGAAGAGAGGCCTCTTT
TTCCCCAGATCCTGTCTTCCATTGAGCTGCTCCAACACTCTCTACCGAAGATCAACCGGAGCGCTTCCGA
GCCATCCTTGCATCGGGCAGCCCACACTGAGGATATCAATGCTTGCACGCTGACCACGGCGCCGAGGCTG
CCTGTCTTCAGCCCGAATTCCGATCCACGAAATGAAATGGGTGCTTCAGGAGACATGAGGGCTGCCAACC
TTTGGCCAAGCCCTCTTGTGATTAAGCACACTAAGAAGAATAGCCCTGCCTTGTCCTTGACAGCTGACCA
GATGGTCAGTGCCTTGTTGGATGCTGAACCGCCCATGATCTATTCTGAATATGATCCTTCTAGACCCTTC
AGTGAAGCCTCAATGATGGGCTTATTGACCAACCTAGCAGATAGGGAGCTGGTTCATATGATCAACTGGG
CAAAGAGAGTGCCAGGCTTTGGGGACTTGAATCTCCATGATCAGGTCCACCTTCTCGAGTGTGCCTGGCT
GGAGATTCTGATGATTGGTCTCGTCTGGCGCTCCATGGAACACCCGGGGAAGCTCCTGTTTGCTCCTAAC
TTGCTCCTGGACAGGAATCAAGGTAAATGTGTGGAAGGCATGGTGGAGATCTTTGACATGTTGCTTGCTA
CGTCAAGTCGGTTCCGCATGATGAACCTGCAGGGTGAAGAGTTTGTGTGCCTCAAATCCATCATTTTGCT
TAATTCCGGAGTGTACACGTTTCTGTCCAGCACCTTGAAGTCTCTGGAAGAGAAGGACCACATCCACCGT
GTCCTGGACAAGATCACAGACACTTTGATCCACCTGATGGCCAAAGCTGGCCTGACTCTGCAGCAGCAGC
ATCGCCGCCTAGCTCAGCTCCTTCTCATTCTTTCCCATATCCGGCATATGAGTAACAAACGCATGGAGCA
TCTCTACAACATGAAATGCAAGAACGTGGTACCCCTCTATGACCTGCTCCTGGAGATGTTGGATGCCCAC
CGCCTTCATGCCCCAGCCAGTCGCATGGGAGTGCCCCCAGAGGAGCCCAGCCAGACCCAGCTGGCCACCA
CCAGCTCCACTTCAGCACATTCCTTACAAACCTACTACATACCCCCGGAAGCAGAGGGCTTCCCCAACAC
GATCTGA
