>Addgene plasmid #72572 | pBabe HA-∆Raf1(S642A):ER* puro | addgene partial sequence | sequence record 138380 | pBABE5 5'-CTTTATCCAGCCCTCAC-3'
CCGGCCGGATCCATGTACCCATACGACGTCCCAGACTACGCTTCACAGCCGAAAACCCCCGTGCCAGCAC
AAAGAGAGCGGGCACCAGTATCTGGGACCCAGGAGAAAAACAAAATTAGGCCTCGTGGACAGAGAGATTC
AAGCTATTATTGGGAAATAGAAGCCAGTGAAGTGATGCTGTCCACTCGGATTGGGTCAGGCTCTTTTGGA
ACTGTTTATAAGGGTAAATGGCACGGAGATGTTGCAGTAAAGATCCTAAAGGTTGTCGACCCAACCCCAG
AGCAATTCCAGGCCTTCAGGAATGAGGTGGCTGTTCTGCGCAAAACACGGCATGTGAACATTCTGCTTTT
CATGGGGTACATGACAAAGGACAACCTGGCAATTGTGACCCAGTGGTGCGAGGGCAGCAGCCTCTACAAA
CACCTGCATGTCCAGGAGACCAAGTTTCAGATGTTCCAGCTAATTGACATTGCCCGGCAGACGGCTCAGG
GAATGGACTATTTGCATGCAAAGAACATCATCCATAGAGACATGAAATCCAACAATATATTTCTCCATGA
AGGCTTAACAGTGAAAATTGGAGATTTTGGTTTGGCAACAGTAAAGTCACGCTGGAGTGGTTCTCAGCAG
GTTGAACAACCTACTGGCTCTGTCCTCTGGATGGCCCCAGAGGTGATCCGAATGCAGGATAACAACCCAT
TCAGTTTCCAGTCGGATGTCTACTCCTATGGCATCGTATTGTATGAACTGATGACGGGGGAGCTTCCTTA
TTCTCACATCAACAACCGAGATCAGATCATCTTCATGGTGGGCCGAGGATATGCCTCCCCAGATCTTAGT
AAGCTATATAAGAACTGCCCCAAAGCAATGAAGAGGCTGGTAGCTGACTGTGTGAAGAAAGTAAAGGAAG
AGAGGCCTCTTTTTCCCCAGATCCTGTCTTCCATTGAGCTGCTCCAACACTCTCTACCGAAGATCAACCG
GAGCGCTTCCGAGCCATCCTTGCATCGGGCAGCCCACACTGAGGATATCAATGCTTGCACGCTGACCACG
GCGCC
