>Addgene plasmid #72572 | pBabe HA-∆Raf1(S642A):ER* puro | addgene partial sequence | sequence record 138390 | pBABE3 5'-ACCCTAACTGACACACATTCC-3'
GGGAGATCCACTAGTAGGAGCTCTCAGATCGTGTTGGGGAAGCCCTCTGCTTCCGGGGGTATGTAGTAGG
TTTGTAAGGAATGTGCTGAAGTGGAGCTGGTGGTGGCCAGCTGGGTCTGGCTGGGCTCCTCTGGGGGCAC
TCCCATGCGACTGGCTGGGGCATGAAGGCGGTGGGCATCCAACATCTCCAGGAGCAGGTCATAGAGGGGT
ACCACGTTCTTGCATTTCATGTTGTAGAGATGCTCCATGCGTTTGTTACTCATATGCCGGATATGGGAAA
GAATGAGAAGGAGCTGAGCTAGGCGGCGATGCTGCTGCTGCAGAGTCAGGCCAGCTTTGGCCATCAGGTG
GATCAAAGTGTCTGTGATCTTGTCCAGGACACGGTGGATGTGGTCCTTCTCTTCCAGAGACTTCAAGGTG
CTGGACAGAAACGTGTACACTCCGGAATTAAGCAAAATGATGGATTTGAGGCACACAAACTCTTCACCCT
GCAGGTTCATCATGCGGAACCGACTTGACGTAGCAAGCAACATGTCAAAGATCTCCACCATGCCTTCCAC
ACATTTACCTTGATTCCTGTCCAGGAGCAAGTTAGGAGCAAACAGGAGCTTCCCCGGGTGTTCCATGGAG
CGCCAGACGAGACCAATCATCAGAATCTCCAGCCAGGCACACTCGAGAAGGTGGACCTGATCATGGAGAT
TCAAGTCCCCAAAGCCTGGCACTCTCTTTGCCCAGTTGATCATATGAACCAGCTCCCTATCTGCTAGGTT
GGTCAATAAGCCCATCATTGAGGCTTCACTGAAGGGTCTAGAAGGATCATATTCAGAATAGATCATGGGC
GGTTCAGCATCCAACAAGGCACTGACCATCTGGTCAGCTGTCAAGGACAAGGCAGGGCTATTCTTCTTAG
TGTGCTTAATCACAAGAGGGCTTGGCCAAAGGTTGGCAGCCCTCATGTCTCCTGAAGCACCCATTTCATT
TCGTGGATCGGAATTCGGGCTGAAGACAGGCAGCCTCGGCGCCGTGGTCAGCG
